>Addgene plasmid #192004 | pLenti_CMVTRE3G_LYSET-Isoform1_I142V-Puro | addgene full sequence | sequence record 376132 | Addgene NGS Result
TTGAGATCCTTTTTTTCTGCGCGTAATCTGCTGCTTGCAAACAAAAAAACCACCGCTACCAGCGGTGGTT
TGTTTGCCGGATCAAGAGCTACCAACTCTTTTTCCGAAGGTAACTGGCTTCAGCAGAGCGCAGATACCAA
ATACTGTTCTTCTAGTGTAGCCGTAGTTAGGCCACCACTTCAAGAACTCTGTAGCACCGCCTACATACCT
CGCTCTGCTAATCCTGTTACCAGTGGCTGCTGCCAGTGGCGATAAGTCGTGTCTTACCGGGTTGGACTCA
AGACGATAGTTACCGGATAAGGCGCAGCGGTCGGGCTGAACGGGGGGTTCGTGCACACAGCCCAGCTTGG
AGCGAACGACCTACACCGAACTGAGATACCTACAGCGTGAGCTATGAGAAAGCGCCACGCTTCCCGAAGG
GAGAAAGGCGGACAGGTATCCGGTAAGCGGCAGGGTCGGAACAGGAGAGCGCACGAGGGAGCTTCCAGGG
GGAAACGCCTGGTATCTTTATAGTCCTGTCGGGTTTCGCCACCTCTGACTTGAGCGTCGATTTTTGTGAT
GCTCGTCAGGGGGGCGGAGCCTATGGAAAAACGCCAGCAACGCGGCCTTTTTACGGTTCCTGGCCTTTTG
CTGGCCTTTTGCTCACATGTTCTTTCCTGCGTTATCCCCTGATTCTGTGGATAACCGTATTACCGCCTTT
GAGTGAGCTGATACCGCTCGCCGCAGCCGAACGACCGAGCGCAGCGAGTCAGTGAGCGAGGAAGCGGAAG
AGCGCCCAATACGCAAACCGCCTCTCCCCGCGCGTTGGCCGATTCATTAATGCAGCTGGCACGACAGGTT
TCCCGACTGGAAAGCGGGCAGTGAGCGCAACGCAATTAATGTGAGTTAGCTCACTCATTAGGCACCCCAG
GCTTTACACTTTATGCTTCCGGCTCGTATGTTGTGTGGAATTGTGAGCGGATAACAATTTCACACAGGAA
ACAGCTATGACCATGATTACGCCAAGCGCGCAATTAACCCTCACTAAAGGGAACAAAAGCTGGAGCTGCA
AGCTTAATGTAGTCTTATGCAATACTCTTGTAGTCTTGCAACATGGTAACGATGAGTTAGCAACATGCCT
TACAAGGAGAGAAAAAGCACCGTGCATGCCGATTGGTGGAAGTAAGGTGGTACGATCGTGCCTTATTAGG
AAGGCAACAGACGGGTCTGACATGGATTGGACGAACCACTGAATTGCCGCATTGCAGAGATATTGTATTT
AAGTGCCTAGCTCGATACATAAACGGGTCTCTCTGGTTAGACCAGATCTGAGCCTGGGAGCTCTCTGGCT
AACTAGGGAACCCACTGCTTAAGCCTCAATAAAGCTTGCCTTGAGTGCTTCAAGTAGTGTGTGCCCGTCT
GTTGTGTGACTCTGGTAACTAGAGATCCCTCAGACCCTTTTAGTCAGTGTGGAAAATCTCTAGCAGTGGC
GCCCGAACAGGGACTTGAAAGCGAAAGGGAAACCAGAGGAGCTCTCTCGACGCAGGACTCGGCTTGCTGA
AGCGCGCACGGCAAGAGGCGAGGGGCGGCGACTGGTGAGTACGCCAAAAATTTTGACTAGCGGAGGCTAG
AAGGAGAGAGATGGGTGCGAGAGCGTCAGTATTAAGCGGGGGAGAATTAGATCGCGATGGGAAAAAATTC
GGTTAAGGCCAGGGGGAAAGAAAAAATATAAATTAAAACATATAGTATGGGCAAGCAGGGAGCTAGAACG
ATTCGCAGTTAATCCTGGCCTGTTAGAAACATCAGAAGGCTGTAGACAAATACTGGGACAGCTACAACCA
TCCCTTCAGACAGGATCAGAAGAACTTAGATCATTATATAATACAGTAGCAACCCTCTATTGTGTGCATC
AAAGGATAGAGATAAAAGACACCAAGGAAGCTTTAGACAAGATAGAGGAAGAGCAAAACAAAAGTAAGAC
CACCGCACAGCAAGCGGCCGCTGATCTTCAGACCTGGAGGAGGAGATATGAGGGACAATTGGAGAAGTGA
ATTATATAAATATAAAGTAGTAAAAATTGAACCATTAGGAGTAGCACCCACCAAGGCAAAGAGAAGAGTG
GTGCAGAGAGAAAAAAGAGCAGTGGGAATAGGAGCTTTGTTCCTTGGGTTCTTGGGAGCAGCAGGAAGCA
CTATGGGCGCAGCGTCAATGACGCTGACGGTACAGGCCAGACAATTATTGTCTGGTATAGTGCAGCAGCA
GAACAATTTGCTGAGGGCTATTGAGGCGCAACAGCATCTGTTGCAACTCACAGTCTGGGGCATCAAGCAG
CTCCAGGCAAGAATCCTGGCTGTGGAAAGATACCTAAAGGATCAACAGCTCCTGGGGATTTGGGGTTGCT
CTGGAAAACTCATTTGCACCACTGCTGTGCCTTGGAATGCTAGTTGGAGTAATAAATCTCTGGAACAGAT
TTGGAATCACACGACCTGGATGGAGTGGGACAGAGAAATTAACAATTACACAAGCTTAATACACTCCTTA
ATTGAAGAATCGCAAAACCAGCAAGAAAAGAATGAACAAGAATTATTGGAATTAGATAAATGGGCAAGTT
TGTGGAATTGGTTTAACATAACAAATTGGCTGTGGTATATAAAATTATTCATAATGATAGTAGGAGGCTT
GGTAGGTTTAAGAATAGTTTTTGCTGTACTTTCTATAGTGAATAGAGTTAGGCAGGGATATTCACCATTA
TCGTTTCAGACCCACCTCCCAACCCCGAGGGGACCCGACAGGCCCGAAGGAATAGAAGAAGAAGGTGGAG
AGAGAGACAGAGACAGATCCATTCGATTAGTGAACGGATCTCGACGGTATCGGTTAACTTTTAAAAGAAA
AGGGGGGATTGGGGGGTACAGTGCAGGGGAAAGAATAGTAGACATAATAGCAACAGACATACAAACTAAA
GAATTACAAAAACAAATTACAAAAATTCAAAATTTTATCGATCACGAGACTAGCCTCGAGTTGGCTTTAC
TCCCTATCAGTGATAGAGAACGTATGAAGAGTTTACTCCCTATCAGTGATAGAGAACGTATGCAGACTTT
ACTCCCTATCAGTGATAGAGAACGTATAAGGAGTTTACTCCCTATCAGTGATAGAGAACGTATGACCAGT
TTACTCCCTATCAGTGATAGAGAACGTATCTACAGTTTACTCCCTATCAGTGATAGAGAACGTATATCCA
GTTTACTCCCTATCAGTGATAGAGAACGTATAAGCTTTAGGCGTGTACGGTGGGCGCCTATAAAAGCAGA
GCTCGTTTAGTGAACCGTCAGATCGCCTGGAGCAATTCCACAACACTTTTGTCTTATACCAACTTTCCGT
ACCACTTCCTACCCTCGTAAACCGGTTCGTCGACTAGTCCAGTGTGGTGGAATTCTGCAGATACCATGCC
AAAGCCACCCGATTATTCAGAGCTGAGTGACTCTTTAACGCTTGCCGTGGGAACAGGAAGATTTTCGGGA
CCATTGCACAGAGCATGGAGAATGATGAACTTCCGTCAGCGGATGGGATGGATTGGAGTGGGATTGTATC
TGTTAGCCAGTGCAGCAGCATTTTACTATGTTTTTGAAATCAGTGAGACTTACAACAGGCTGGCCTTGGA
ACACATTCAACAGCACCCTGAGGAGCCCCTTGAAGGAACCACATGGACACACTCCTTGAAAGCTCAATTA
CTCTCCTTGCCTTTTTGGGTGTGGACAGTTATTTTTCTGGTACCTTACTTACAGATGTTTTTGTTCCTAT
ACTCTTGTACAAGAGCTGATCCCAAAACAGTGGGCTACTGTATCATCCCTGTATGCTTGGCAGTTATTTG
CAATCGCCACCAGGCATTTGTCAAGGCTTCTAATCAGATCAGCAGACTACAACTGATTGACACGTAAATC
CAGCACAGTGGCGGCCGCTCGACAATCAACCTCTGGATTACAAAATTTGTGAAAGATTGACTGGTATTCT
TAACTATGTTGCTCCTTTTACGCTATGTGGATACGCTGCTTTAATGCCTTTGTATCATGCTATTGCTTCC
CGTATGGCTTTCATTTTCTCCTCCTTGTATAAATCCTGGTTGCTGTCTCTTTATGAGGAGTTGTGGCCCG
TTGTCAGGCAACGTGGCGTGGTGTGCACTGTGTTTGCTGACGCAACCCCCACTGGTTGGGGCATTGCCAC
CACCTGTCAGCTCCTTTCCGGGACTTTCGCTTTCCCCCTCCCTATTGCCACGGCGGAACTCATCGCCGCC
TGCCTTGCCCGCTGCTGGACAGGGGCTCGGCTGTTGGGCACTGACAATTCCGTGGTGTTGTCGGGGAAGC
TGACGTCCTTTCCATGGCTGCTCGCCTGTGTTGCCACCTGGATTCTGCGCGGGACGTCCTTCTGCTACGT
CCCTTCGGCCCTCAATCCAGCGGACCTTCCTTCCCGCGGCCTGCTGCCGGCTCTGCGGCCTCTTCCGCGT
CTTCGCCTTCGCCCTCAGACGAGTCGGATCTCCCTTTGGGCCGCCTCCCCGCCTGGAATTCTACCGGGTA
GGGGAGGCGCTTTTCCCAAGGCAGTCTGGAGCATGCGCTTTAGCAGCCCCGCTGGGCACTTGGCGCTACA
CAAGTGGCCTCTGGCCTCGCACACATTCCACATCCACCGGTAGGCGCCAACCGGCTCCGTTCTTTGGTGG
CCCCTTCGCGCCACCTTCTACTCCTCCCCTAGTCAGGAAGTTCCCCCCCGCCCCGCAGCTCGCGTCGTGC
AGGACGTGACAAATGGAAGTAGCACGTCTCACTAGTCTCGTGCAGATGGACAGCACCGCTGAGCAATGGA
AGCGGGTAGGCCTTTGGGGCAGCGGCCAATAGCAGCTTTGCTCCTTCGCTTTCTGGGCTCAGAGGCTGGG
AAGGGGTGGGTCCGGGGGCGGGCTCAGGGGCGGGCTCAGGGGCGGGGCGGGCGCCCGAAGGTCCTCCGGA
GGCCCGGCATTCTGCACGCTTCAAAAGCGCACGTCTGCCGCGCTGTTCTCCTCTTCCTCATCTCCGGGCC
TTTCGACCTGCAGCCCAAGCTTACCATGACCGAGTACAAGCCCACGGTGCGCCTCGCCACCCGCGACGAC
GTCCCCAGGGCCGTACGCACCCTCGCCGCCGCGTTCGCCGACTACCCCGCCACGCGCCACACCGTCGATC
CGGACCGCCACATCGAGCGGGTCACCGAGCTGCAAGAACTCTTCCTCACGCGCGTCGGGCTCGACATCGG
CAAGGTGTGGGTCGCGGACGACGGCGCCGCGGTGGCGGTCTGGACCACGCCGGAGAGCGTCGAAGCGGGG
GCGGTGTTCGCCGAGATCGGCCCGCGCATGGCCGAGTTGAGCGGTTCCCGGCTGGCCGCGCAGCAACAGA
TGGAAGGCCTCCTGGCGCCGCACCGGCCCAAGGAGCCCGCGTGGTTCCTGGCCACCGTCGGCGTCTCGCC
CGACCACCAGGGCAAGGGTCTGGGCAGCGCCGTCGTGCTCCCCGGAGTGGAGGCGGCCGAGCGCGCCGGG
GTGCCCGCCTTCCTGGAGACCTCCGCGCCCCGCAACCTCCCCTTCTACGAGCGGCTCGGCTTCACCGTCA
CCGCCGACGTCGAGGTGCCCGAAGGACCGCGCACCTGGTGCATGACCCGCAAGCCCGGTGCCTGACGCCC
GCCCCACGACCCGCAGCGCCCGACCGAAAGGAGCGCACGACCCCATGCATCTCGAGGGCCCGGTACCTTT
AAGACCAATGACTTACAAGGCAGCTGTAGATCTTAGCCACTTTTTAAAAGAAAAGGGGGGACTGGAAGGG
CTAGCTCACTCCCAACGAAGACAAGATCTGCTTTTTGCTTGTACTGGGTCTCTCTGGTTAGACCAGATCT
GAGCCTGGGAGCTCTCTGGCTAACTAGGGAACCCACTGCTTAAGCCTCAATAAAGCTTGCCTTGAGTGCT
TCAAGTAGTGTGTGCCCGTCTGTTGTGTGACTCTGGTAACTAGAGATCCCTCAGACCCTTTTAGTCAGTG
TGGAAAATCTCTAGCAGTAGTAGTTCATGTCATCTTATTATTCAGTATTTATAACTTGCAAAGAAATGAA
TATCAGAGAGTGAGAGGAACTTGTTTATTGCAGCTTATAATGGTTACAAATAAAGCAATAGCATCACAAA
TTTCACAAATAAAGCATTTTTTTCACTGCATTCTAGTTGTGGTTTGTCCAAACTCATCAATGTATCTTAT
CATGTCTGGCTCTAGCTATCCCGCCCCTAACTCCGCCCATCCCGCCCCTAACTCCGCCCAGTTCCGCCCA
TTCTCCGCCCCATGGCTGACTAATTTTTTTTATTTATGCAGAGGCCGAGGCCGCCTCGGCCTCTGAGCTA
TTCCAGAAGTAGTGAGGAGGCTTTTTTGGAGGCCTAGGGACGTACCCAATTCGCCCTATAGTGAGTCGTA
TTACGCGCGCTCACTGGCCGTCGTTTTACAACGTCGTGACTGGGAAAACCCTGGCGTTACCCAACTTAAT
CGCCTTGCAGCACATCCCCCTTTCGCCAGCTGGCGTAATAGCGAAGAGGCCCGCACCGATCGCCCTTCCC
AACAGTTGCGCAGCCTGAATGGCGAATGGG
[124 nt withheld, positions 6611-6734]
C
[91 nt withheld, positions 6736-6826]
A
[49 nt withheld, positions 6828-6876]
CCTTTGACGTTGGAGTCCACGTTCTTT
[37 nt withheld, positions 6904-6940]
ACCCTATCTCGGTCTATTCTTTTGATTTATAAGGGATTTTGCCGATTTCGGCCTATTGGTTAAAAAATGA
GCTGATTTAACAAAAATTTAACGCGAATTTTAACAAAATATTAACGCTTACAATTTAGGTGGCACTTTTC
GGGGAAATGTGCGCGGAACCCCTATTTGTTTATTTTTCTAAATACATTCAAATATGTATCCGCTCATGAG
ACAATAACCCTGATAAATGCTTCAATAATATTGAAAAAGGAAGAGTATGAGTATTCAACATTTCCGTGTC
GCCCTTATTCCCTTTTTTGCGGCATTTTGCCTTCCTGTTTTTGCTCACCCAGAAACGCTGGTGAAAGTAA
AAGATGCTGAAGATCAGTTGGGTGCACGAGTGGGTTACATCGAACTGGATCTCAACAGCGGTAAGATCCT
TGAGAGTTTTCGCCCCGAAGAACGTTTTCCAATGATGAGCACTTTTAAAGTTCTGCTATGTGGCGCGGTA
TTATCCCGTATTGACGCCGGGCAAGAGCAACTCGGTCGCCGCATACACTATTCTCAGAATGACTTGGTTG
AGTACTCACCAGTCACAGAAAAGCATCTTACGGATGGCATGACAGTAAGAGAATTATGCAGTGCTGCCAT
AACCATGAGTGATAACACTGCGGCCAACTTACTTCTGACAACGATCGGAGGACCGAAGGAGCTAACCGCT
TTTTTGCACAACATGGGGGATCATGTAACTCGCCTTGATCGTTGGGAACCGGAGCTGAATGAAGCCATAC
CAAACGACGAGCGTGACACCACGATGCCTGTAGCAATGGCAACAACGTTGCGCAAACTATTAACTGGCGA
ACTACTTACTCTAGCTTCCCGGCAACAATTAATAGACTGGATGGAGGCGGATAAAGTTGCAGGACCACTT
CTGCGCTCGGCCCTTCCGGCTGGCTGGTTTATTGCTGATAAATCTGGAGCCGGTGAGCGTGGGTCTCGCG
GTATCATTGCAGCACTGGGGCCAGATGGTAAGCCCTCCCGTATCGTAGTTATCTACACGACGGGGAGTCA
GGCAACTATGGATGAACGAAATAGACAGATCGCTGAGATAGGTGCCTCACTGATTAAGCATTGGTAACTG
TCAGACCAAGTTTACTCATATATACTTTAGATTGATTTAAAACTTCATTTTTAATTTAAAAGGATCTAGG
TGAAGATCCTTTTTGATAATCTCATGACCAAAATCCCTTAACGTGAGTTTTCGTTCCACTGAGCGTCAGA
CCCCGTAGAAAAGATCAAAGGATCTTC
Features (pLannotate 1.2.2; 27 found; start..end, strand, type, name):
      1..589     +  rep_origin     ori: high-copy-number ColE1/pMB1/pBR322/pUC origin of replication
    772..864     +  CDS            lacI (fragment): lac repressor; lacI; The lac repressor binds to the lac operator to inhibit transcription in E. coli. This inhibition can be relieved by adding lactose or isopropyl-β-D-thiogalactopyranoside (IPTG).
    877..898     +  protein_bind   CAP binding site: CAP binding activates transcription in the presence of cAMP. E. coli catabolite activator protein
    913..943     +  promoter       lac promoter: promoter for the E. coli lac operon
    951..967     +  protein_bind   lac operator: The lac repressor binds to the lac operator to inhibit transcription in E. coli. This inhibition can be relieved by adding lactose or isopropyl-β-D-thiogalactopyranoside (IPTG). lac repressor encoded by lacI
   1012..1030    +  promoter       T3 promoter: promoter for bacteriophage T3 RNA polymerase
   1058..1284    +  promoter       RSV promoter: Rous sarcoma virus enhancer/promoter
   1285..1465    +  LTR            5' LTR (truncated): truncated 5' long terminal repeat (LTR) from HIV-1
   1512..1637    +  misc_feature   HIV-1 Ψ: packaging signal of human immunodeficiency virus type 1
   1621..1984    +  CDS            HIV-1 gag (fragment): gag protein from human immunodeficiency virus 1; gag
   2130..2363    +  misc_feature   RRE: The Rev response element (RRE) of HIV-1 allows for Rev-dependent mRNA export from the nucleus to the cytoplasm.
   2740..2840    +  CDS            Rev (fragment): human immunodeficiency virus 1 (HIV-1) Rev protein; rev; enhances nuclear export of unspliced and incompletely spliced viral mRNAs
   2859..2976    +  misc_feature   cPPT/CTS: central polypurine tract and central termination sequence of HIV-1
   3006..3381    +  promoter       TRE3G promoter: 3rd-generation Tet-responsive promoter that can be activated by binding of Tet-On® 3G
   3426..3914    +  CDS            TMEM251: TM251_HUMAN - Also known as C14orf109. Experimental evidence at transcript level: Swiss-Prot protein existence level 2. From Homo sapiens (Human).
   3944..4532    +  misc_feature   WPRE: woodchuck hepatitis virus posttranscriptional regulatory element
   4546..5045    +  promoter       PGK promoter: mouse phosphoglycerate kinase 1 promoter
   5066..5665    +  CDS            PuroR: puromycin N-acetyltransferase; pac from Streptomyces alboniger; confers resistance to puromycin
   5733..5870    +  CDS            nef (fragment): NEF_HV1LA - Experimental evidence at protein level: Swiss-Prot protein existence level 1. Extracellular Nef protein targets CD4(+) T-lymphocytes for apoptosis by interacting with CXCR4 surface receptors. From Human immunodeficiency virus type 1 group M subtype B (isolate Lai) (HIV-1).
   5856..6036    +  LTR            5' LTR (truncated): truncated 5' long terminal repeat (LTR) from HIV-1
   6108..6229    +  polyA_signal   SV40 poly(A) signal: SV40 polyadenylation signal
   6269..6404    +  rep_origin     SV40 ori: SV40 origin of replication
   6425..6443    -  promoter       T7 promoter: promoter for bacteriophage T7 RNA polymerase
   6451..6606    +  CDS            lacZα (fragment): LacZα fragment of β-galactosidase; lacZ fragment
   6611..7039    +  rep_origin     f1 ori (sequence partly withheld): f1 bacteriophage origin of replication; arrow indicates direction of (+) strand synthesis
   7092..7196    +  promoter       AmpR promoter: bla
   7197..8057    +  CDS            AmpR: β-lactamase; bla; confers resistance to ampicillin, carbenicillin, and related antibiotics
