[The description below was written by a language model from this plasmid's Addgene catalogue record and pLannotate feature annotations shown in this document.]
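Description:
pLenti_CMVTRE3G_LYSET-Isoform1_I142V-Puro is an 8.2 kb lentiviral mammalian expression plasmid built on the pLenti CMVTRE3G Puro DEST backbone, with the insert introduced by Gibson cloning. In bacteria it is maintained through a high-copy ColE1/pUC-type origin and selected with ampicillin via the β-lactamase gene. An f1 origin and remnants of the lac region, together with T3 and T7 promoters, are carried over from the parental cloning vector. The viral portion follows a third-generation design. An RSV promoter drives transcription of the genomic RNA from a truncated HIV-1 5' LTR, followed by the Ψ packaging signal with a gag fragment, the Rev response element for Rev-dependent nuclear export, and the cPPT/CTS. A second truncated LTR, annotated by the software as a 5' LTR but sitting in the 3' position, closes the transfer cassette. It is followed by an SV40 polyadenylation signal and SV40 origin.

The payload is the human LYSET (TMEM251) isoform 1 coding sequence carrying the I142V substitution, placed under the TRE3G tetracycline-responsive promoter. This promoter is activated by the Tet-On 3G transactivator, which is not among the annotated features here and would therefore have to be supplied separately. No epitope tag or reporter is annotated on the open reading frame. A WPRE downstream of the insert enhances transcript stability and expression. An independent mouse PGK promoter then drives puromycin N-acetyltransferase, allowing selection of transduced cells. The stated purpose is to generate cell lines stably expressing the I142V mutant of LYSET, a human disease gene studied in the associated work for its role in lysosomal enzyme transport and viral infection.
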