Addgene plasmid #192004: pLenti_CMVTRE3G_LYSET-Isoform1_I142V-Puro
Purpose: Lentiviral vector to generate LYSET(TMEM251)-isoform1 I142V mutant stable expressing cell line under CMVTRE3G promoter
Depositing lab: Jan Carette. Depositing organization: Stanford University. Publication: The human disease gene LYSET is essential for lysosomal enzyme transport and viral infection. Richards CM, Jabs S, Qiao W, Varanese LD, Schweizer M, Mosen PR, Riley NM, Klussendorf M, Zengel JR, Flynn RA, Rustagi A, Widen JC, Peters CE, Ooi YS, Xie X, Shi PY, Bartenschlager R, Puschnik AS, Bogyo M, Bertozzi CR, Blish CA, Winter D, Nagamine CM, Braulke T, Carette JE. Science. 2022 Sep 8:eabn5648. doi: 10.1126/science.abn5648. PubMed 36074821.
Backbone
  Vector backbone: pLenti CMVTRE3G Puro DEST (w811-1)
  Backbone manufacturer: addgene #27565
  Vector type: Mammalian Expression, Lentiviral
  Selectable markers: Puromycin
Growth in bacteria
  Bacterial resistance: Ampicillin, 100 μg/mL
  Growth temperature: 30°C
  Growth strain: NEB Stable
  Copy number: Unknown
Gene/Insert
  Gene/Insert name: LYSET-Isoform1 I142V
  Species: H. sapiens (human)
  Entrez Gene: LYSET (a.k.a. C14orf109, DMAN, GCAF, TMEM251)
  Promoter: CMVTRE3G
  Cloning method: Gibson Cloning
  Sequencing primers: 5′ GAACCGTCAGATCGCCTGG; 3′ CATTAAAGCAGCGTATCCACATAGC
Terms and licenses: Academic/Nonprofit Terms; Industry Terms: Not Available to Industry
How to cite: pLenti_CMVTRE3G_LYSET-Isoform1_I142V-Puro was a gift from Jan Carette (Addgene plasmid # 192004 ; http://n2t.net/addgene:192004 ; RRID:Addgene_192004)
